Addgene plasmid #203310: PlayBack-Ef1a-Nhe1
Purpose: (Empty Backbone) For expression of eukaryotic genes of interest with Ef1a promoter with NheI as a PlayBack Restriction Enzyme
Depositing lab: Aleksandar Necakov. Depositing organization: Brock University. Publication: PlayBack cloning: simple, reversible, cost-effective cloning for the combinatorial assembly of complex expression constructs. Foran G, Hallam RD, Megaly M, Turgambayeva A, Necakov A. Biotechniques. 2023 Oct;75(4):168-178. doi: 10.2144/btn-2023-0042. Epub 2023 Oct 10. PubMed 37815818.
Backbone
  Vector backbone: PlayBack Vector
  Vector type: Mammalian Expression
Growth in bacteria
  Bacterial resistance: Ampicillin, 100 μg/mL
  Growth temperature: 37°C
  Growth strain: DH5alpha
  Copy number: High Copy
Gene/Insert
  Gene/Insert name: None
Terms and licenses: Academic/Nonprofit Terms; Industry Terms: Not Available to Industry
How to cite: PlayBack-Ef1a-Nhe1 was a gift from Aleksandar Necakov (Addgene plasmid # 203310 ; http://n2t.net/addgene:203310 ; RRID:Addgene_203310)
