[The description below was written by a language model from this plasmid's Addgene catalogue record and pLannotate feature annotations shown in this document.]
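Description:
PlayBack-Ef1a-Nhe1 is a compact (about 3.4 kb) empty mammalian expression backbone from the PlayBack cloning system, a method described as simple, reversible and cost-effective for the combinatorial assembly of complex expression constructs. It carries no insert. In bacteria it is maintained by a high-copy ColE1/pUC-type origin of replication and selected with ampicillin through a β-lactamase (AmpR) gene driven by its native bla promoter. No mammalian selection marker, reporter or epitope tag is annotated in the feature table.

The expression cassette sits on the strand opposite to the origin and resistance gene. It consists of the human EF-1α promoter, a strong constitutive promoter active in a wide range of mammalian cell types, followed after a short gap of roughly 50 bp by the bovine growth hormone polyadenylation signal, which provides transcript cleavage and polyadenylation. That short interval between promoter and poly(A) signal is presumably where a gene of interest is inserted, although the cloning site itself is not annotated. According to the record, NheI serves as the designated "PlayBack restriction enzyme" for this version of the vector, distinguishing it from any related backbones that may use other enzymes or promoters. The record does not detail exactly how this site operates in the reversible assembly scheme. The plasmid is intended as a starting vector for cloning eukaryotic coding sequences under EF-1α control, for constitutive expression after delivery into mammalian cells and for stepwise building of multi-component constructs.
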