Features (pLannotate 1.2.2; 5 found; start..end, strand, type, name):
      1..589     +  rep_origin     ori: high-copy-number ColE1/pMB1/pBR322/pUC origin of replication
    778..1002    -  polyA_signal   bGH poly(A) signal: bovine growth hormone polyadenylation signal
   1056..2234    -  promoter       EF-1α promoter: strong constitutive promoter for human elongation factor EF-1α
   2287..2391    +  promoter       AmpR promoter: bla
   2392..3252    +  CDS            AmpR: β-lactamase; bla; confers resistance to ampicillin, carbenicillin, and related antibiotics
>Addgene plasmid #203310 | PlayBack-Ef1a-Nhe1 | addgene full sequence | sequence record 397582 | Addgene NGS Result
TTGAGATCCTTTTTTTCTGCGCGTAATCTGCTGCTTGCAAACAAAAAAACCACCGCTACCAGCGGTGGTT
TGTTTGCCGGATCAAGAGCTACCAACTCTTTTTCCGAAGGTAACTGGCTTCAGCAGAGCGCAGATACCAA
ATACTGTTCTTCTAGTGTAGCCGTAGTTAGGCCACCACTTCAAGAACTCTGTAGCACCGCCTACATACCT
CGCTCTGCTAATCCTGTTACCAGTGGCTGCTGCCAGTGGCGATAAGTCGTGTCTTACCGGGTTGGACTCA
AGACGATAGTTACCGGATAAGGCGCAGCGGTCGGGCTGAACGGGGGGTTCGTGCACACAGCCCAGCTTGG
AGCGAACGACCTACACCGAACTGAGATACCTACAGCGTGAGCTATGAGAAAGCGCCACGCTTCCCGAAGG
GAGAAAGGCGGACAGGTATCCGGTAAGCGGCAGGGTCGGAACAGGAGAGCGCACGAGGGAGCTTCCAGGG
GGAAACGCCTGGTATCTTTATAGTCCTGTCGGGTTTCGCCACCTCTGACTTGAGCGTCGATTTTTGTGAT
GCTCGTCAGGGGGGCGGAGCCTATGGAAAAACGCCAGCAACGCGGCCTTTTTACGGTTCCTGGCCTTTTG
CTGGCCTTTTGCTCACATGTTCTTTCCTGCGTTATCCCCTGATTCTGTATATAACCGTATTACCGCCTTT
GAGTGAGCTGATACCGCTCGCCGCAGCCGAACGACCGAGCGCAGCGAGTCAGTGAGCCATGGTCGACCAG
CTAGCGACCATAGAGCCCACCGCATCCCCAGCATGCCTGCTATTGTCTTCCCAATCCTCCCCCTTGCTGT
CCTGCCCCACCCCACCCCCCAGAATAGAATGACACCTACTCAGACAATGCGATGCAATTTCCTCATTTTA
TTAGGAAAGGACAGTGGGAGTGGCACCTTCCAGGGTCAAGGAAGGCACGGGGGAGGGGCAAACAACAGAT
GGCTGGCAACTAGAAGGCACAGTCATTCATTCACAAGCTTAGTCAATCAATCTAGACTGAGATCCCTAGC
ATTCCTCACGACACCTGAAATGGAAGAAAAAAACTTTGAACCACTGTCTGAGGCTTGAGAATGAACCAAG
ATCCAAACTCAAAAAGGGCAAATTCCAAGGAGAATTACATCAAGTGCCAAGCTGGCCTAACTTCAGTCTC
CACCCACTCAGTGTGGGGAAACTCCATCGCATAAAACCCCTCCCCCCAACCTAAAGACGACGTACTCCAA
AAGCTCCAGAACTAATCGAGGTGCCTGGACGGCGCCCGGTACTCCGTGGAGTCACATGAAGCGACGGCTG
AGGACGGAAAGGCCCTTTTCCTTTGTGTGGGTGACTCACCCGCCCGCTCTCCCGAGCGCCGCGTCCTCCA
TTTTGAGCTCCCTGCAGCAGGGCCGGGAAGCGGCCATCTTTCCGCTCACGCAACTGGTGCCGACCGGGCC
AGCCTTGCCGCCCAGGGCGGGGCGATACACGGCGGCGCGAGGCCAGGCACCAGAGCAGGCCGGCCAGCTT
GAGACTACCCCCGTCCGATTCTCGGTGGCCGCGCTCGCAGGCCCCGCCTCGCCGAACATGTGCGCTGGGA
CGCACGGGCCCCGTCGCCGCCCGCGGCCCCAAAAACCGAAATACCAGTGTGCAGATCTTGGCCCGCATTT
ACAAGACTATCTTGCCAGAAAAAAAGCGTCGCAGCAGGTCATCAAAAATTTTAAATGGCTAGAGACTTAT
CGAAAGCAGCGAGACAGGCGCGAAGGTGCCACCAGATTCGCACGCGGCGGCCCCAGCGCCCAGGCCAGGC
CTCAACTCAAGCACGAGGCGAAGGGGCTCCTTAAGCGCAAGGCCTCGAACTCTCCCACCCACTTCCAACC
CGAAGCTCGGGATCAAGAATCACGTACTGCAGCCAGGTGGAAGTAATTCAAGGCACGCAAGGGCCATAAC
CCGTAAAGAGGCCAGGCCCGCGGGAACCACACACGGCACTTACCTGTGTTCTGGCGGCAAACCCGTTGCG
AAAAAGAACGTTCACGGCGACTACTGCACTTATATACGGTTCTCCCCCACCCTCGGGAAAAAGGCGGAGC
CAGTACACGACATCACTTTCCCAGTTTACCCCGCGCCACCTTCTCTAGGCACCGGTTCAATTGCCGACCC
CTCCCCCCAACTTCTCGGGGACTGTGGGCGATGTGCGCTCTGCCCACTGACGGGCACCGGAGCCAATTCC
CGCTAGCATAATATATCTCGAGTTACGCGTAATTCGGGGAAATGTGCGCGGAACCCCTATTTGTTTATTT
TTCTAAATACATTCAAATATGTATCCGCTCATGAGACAATAACCCTGATAAATGCTTCAATAATATTGAA
AAAGGAAGAGTATGAGTATTCAACATTTCCGTGTCGCCCTTATTCCCTTTTTTGCGGCATTTTGCCTTCC
TGTTTTTGCTCACCCAGAAACGCTGGTGAAAGTAAAAGATGCTGAAGATCAGTTGGGTGCACGAGTGGGT
TACATCGAACTGGATCTCAACAGCGGTAAGATCCTTGAGAGTTTTCGCCCCGAAGAACGTTTTCCAATGA
TGAGCACTTTTAAAGTTCTGCTATGTGGCGCGGTATTATCCCGTATTGACGCCGGGCAAGAGCAACTCGG
TCGCCGCATACACTATTCTCAGAATGACTTGGTTGAGTACTCACCAGTCACAGAAAAGCATCTTACGGAT
GGCATGACAGTAAGAGAATTATGCAGTGCTGCCATAACCATGAGTGATAACACTGCGGCCAACTTACTTC
TGACAACGATCGGAGGACCGAAGGAGCTAACCGCTTTTTTGCACAACATGGGGGATCATGTAACTCGCCT
TGATCGTTGGGAACCGGAGCTGAATGAAGCCATACCAAACGACGAGCGTGACACCACGATGCCTGTAGCA
ATGGCAACAACGTTGCGCAAACTATTAACTGGCGAACTACTTACTCTAGCTTCCCGGCAACAATTAATAG
ACTGGATGGAGGCGGATAAAGTTGCAGGACCACTTCTGCGCTCGGCCCTTCCGGCTGGCTGGTTTATTGC
TGATAAATCTGGAGCCGGTGAGCGTGGGTCTCGCGGTATCATTGCAGCACTGGGGCCAGATGGTAAGCCC
TCCCGTATCGTAGTTATCTACACGACGGGGAGTCAGGCAACTATGGATGAACGAAATAGACAGATCGCTG
AGATAGGTGCCTCACTGATTAAGCATTGGTAACTGTCAGACCAAGTTTACTCATATATACTTTAGATTGA
TTTAAAACTTCATTTTTAATTTAAAAGGATCTAGGTGAAGATCCTTTTTGATAATCTCATGACCAAAATC
CCTTAACGTGAGTTTTCGTTCCACTGAGCGTCAGACCCCGTAGAAAAGATCAAAGGATCTTC
